LOCUS       Exported 1199 bp ds-DNA linear SYN 30-MAY-2021
DEFINITION  mCherry fused between Cry2 and GRK3 ct to study cell migration.
ACCESSION   .
VERSION     .
KEYWORDS    Cry2 mCherry GRK3 ct in pcDNA3.1
SOURCE      synthetic DNA construct
  ORGANISM  synthetic DNA construct
REFERENCE   1 (bases 1 to 1199)
  AUTHORS   O'Neill PR, Gautam N
  TITLE     Subcellular optogenetic inhibition of G proteins generates signaling
            gradients and cell migration.
  JOURNAL   Mol Biol Cell. 2014 Aug 1;25(15):2305-14. doi:
            10.1091/mbc.E14-04-0870. Epub 2014 Jun 11.
  PUBMED    24920824
REFERENCE   2 (bases 1 to 1199)
  AUTHORS   .
  TITLE     Direct Submission
  JOURNAL   Exported May 30, 2021 from SnapGene Server 1.1.58
            http://www.snapgene.com
FEATURES             Location/Qualifiers
     source          1..1199
                     /organism="synthetic DNA construct"
                     /mol_type="other DNA"
     primer_bind     complement(512..529)
                     /label=BGH-rev
                     /note="Bovine growth hormone terminator, reverse primer.
                     Also called BGH reverse"
     polyA_signal    518..742
                     /label=bGH poly(A) signal
                     /note="bovine growth hormone polyadenylation signal"
     primer_bind     complement(875..894)
                     /label=F1ori-R
                     /note="F1 origin, reverse primer"
     gap             1100..1110
                     /estimated_length=11
ORIGIN
        1 ccgnnnnggg cgcactccac cggcggcatg gacgagctgt acaagggtac catgggccac
       61 gaagaagatt acgccctggg aagagactgc atcgtgcacg ggtacatgct gaagctgggg
      121 aaccctttcc tgacccagtg gcagcgccgc tatttttacc tctttccgaa cagacttgag
      181 tggagaggag aaggcgagtc gcgacaaagt ttactgacaa tggaacagat tgtgtccgtg
      241 gaagaaactc agattaaaga caaaaagtgc attttgttga gaataaaagg agggaagcag
      301 ttcgttttgc agtgtgagag tgacccagag tttgtgcagt ggaagaaaga gctgacggag
      361 acattcatgg aggcccagcg gctgctacgg cgagccccca agttcctcaa caaatcccgc
      421 tcagccgtcg tggaactctc aaagcctccc ctctgccata ggaacagcaa tggcctctag
      481 tctagagggc ccgtttaaac ccgctgatca gcctcgactg tgccttctag ttgccagcca
      541 tctgttgttt gcccctcccc cgtgccttcc ttgaccctgg aaggtgccac tcccactgtc
      601 ctttcctaat aaaatgagga aattgcatcg cattgtctga gtaggtgtca ttctattctg
      661 gggggtgggg tggggcagga cagcaagggg gaggattggg aagacaatag caggcatgct
      721 ggggatgcgg tgggctctat ggcttctgag gcggaaagaa ccagctgggg ctctaggggg
      781 tatccccnnn nnnnnnnnnn nnnnnnnnnn nnnnnnnnnn nnnnnnnnnn nnnnnnnnnn
      841 nnnnnnnnnn nnnnnnnnnn nnnnnnnnnn nnnnnnnnnn nnnnnnnnnn nnnnnnnnnn
      901 nnnnnacgtt cggnnnnnnn nnnnnnnnnn nnnnnnnnnn nnnnnnnnnn nnnnnnnnnn
      961 nnnnnnnnnn nnnnnnnnnn nnnnnnnnnn nnnncttgat agggtgatgg gtcacgtagn
     1021 gggncatcgc cctgatagac ggttttcgcc cttttgacgt tnngtcacgt tctttnnagn
     1081 ggactcctnn ncaactggan nnnnnnnnnn aatcngntaa tccttgaatt nnnngattgc
     1141 cgattcgnnn ttgnnnannt gaggctgatn nnnnntnnnc cgnananntc ngtggaang
//
