>Addgene plasmid #64213 | Cry2 mCherry GRK3 ct in pcDNA3.1 | addgene partial sequence | sequence record 111813 | CMV-F 5'-CGCAAATGGGCGGTAGGCGTG-3'
GAGCTCTCTGGCTACTAGAGAACCCACTGCTTACTGGCTTATCGAAATTAATACGACTCACTATAGGGAG
ACCCAAGCTGGCTAGCGCTACCGGACTCAGATCTCGAGGCCACCATGAAGATGGACAAAAAGACTATAGT
TTGGTTTAGAAGAGACCTAAGGATTGAGGATAATCCTGCATTAGCAGCAGCTGCTCACGAAGGATCTGTT
TTTCCTGTCTTCATTTGGTGTCCTGAAGAAGAAGGACAGTTTTATCCTGGAAGAGCTTCAAGATGGTGGA
TGAAACAATCACTTGCTCACTTATCTCAATCCTTGAAGGCTCTTGGATCTGACCTCACTTTAATCAAAAC
CCACAACACGATTTCAGCGATCTTGGATTGTATCCGCGTTACCGGTGCTACAAAAGTCGTCTTTAACCAC
CTCTATGATCCTGTTTCGTTAGTTCGGGACCATACCGTAAAGGAGAAGCTGGTGGAACGTGGGATCTCTG
TGCAAAGCTACAATGGAGATCTATTGTATGAACCGTGGGAGATATACTGCGAAAAGGGCAAACCTTTTAC
GAGTTTCAATTCTTACTGGAAGAAATGCTTAGATATGTCGATTGAATCCGTTATGCTTCCTCCTCCTTGG
CGGTTGATGCCAATAACTGCAGCGGCTGAAGCGATTTGGGCGTGTTCGATTGAAGAACTAGGGCTGGAGA
ATGAGGCCGAGAAACCGAGCAATGCGTTGTTAACTAGAGCTTGGTCTCCAGGATGGAGCAATGCTGATAA
GTTACTAAATGAGTTCATCGAGAAGCAGTTGATAGATTATGCAAAGAACAGCAAGAAAGTTGTTGGGAAT
TCTACTTCACTACTTTCTCCGTATCTCCATTTCGGGGAAATAAGCGTCAGACACGTTTTCCAGTGTGCCC
GGATGAAACAAATTATATGGGCAAGAGATAAGAACAGTGAAGGAGAAGAAAGTGCAGATCTTTTTCTTAG
GGGAATCGGTTTAAGAGAGTATTC
