>Addgene plasmid #64213 | Cry2 mCherry GRK3 ct in pcDNA3.1 | addgene partial sequence | sequence record 111818 | BGH-rev 5'-TAGAAGGCACAGTCGAGG-3'
GAGGCCATTGCTGTTCCTATGGCAGAGGGGAGGCTTTGAGAGTTCCACGACGGCTGAGCGGGATTTGTTG
AGGAACTTGGGGGCTCGCCGTAGCAGCCGCTGGGCCTCCATGAATGTCTCCGTCAGCTCTTTCTTCCACT
GCACAAACTCTGGGTCACTCTCACACTGCAAAACGAACTGCTTCCCTCCTTTTATTCTCAACAAAATGCA
CTTTTTGTCTTTAATCTGAGTTTCTTCCACGGACACAATCTGTTCCATTGTCAGTAAACTTTGTCGCGAC
TCGCCTTCTCCTCTCCACTCAAGTCTGTTCGGAAAGAGGTAAAAATAGCGGCGCTGCCACTGGGTCAGGA
AAGGGTTCCCCAGCTTCAGCATGTACCCGTGCACGATGCAGTCTCTTCCCAGGGCGTAATCTTCTTCGTG
GCCCATGGTACCCTTGTACAGCTCGTCCATGCCGCCGGTGGAGTGGCGGCCCTCGGCGCGTTCGTACTGT
TCCACGATGGTGTAGTCCTCGTTGTGGGAGGTGATGTCCAACTTGATGTTGACGTTGTAGGCGCCGGGCA
GCTGCACGGGCTTCTTGGCCTTGTAGGTGGTCTTGACCTCAGCGTCGTAGTGGCCGCCGTCCTTCAGCTT
CAGCCTCTGCTTGATCTCGCCCTTCAGGGCGCCGTCCTCGGGGTACATCCGCTCGGAGGAGGCCTCCCAG
CCCATGGTCTTCTTCTGCATTACGGGGCCGTCGGAGGGGAAGTTGGTGCCGCGCAGCTTCACCTTGTAGA
TGAACTCGCCGTCCTGCAGGGAGGAGTCCTGGGTCACGGTCACCACGCCGCCGTCCTCGAAGTTCATCAC
GCGCTCCCACTTGAAAGCCCTCGGGGAAGGACAGCTTCAAGTAGTCGGGGATGTCGGCGGGGTGCTTCAC
GTAGGCCTTGGAGCCGTACATGAACTGAGGGGACAGGATGTCCCAGGCGAAGGCAGGGGGCCACCTTGGT
CACCTTCAGCTGGGCGGTCTGGGTGCCCTCGTAGGGCGGCCCTCGCCCTCGCCCTCGATCTCGAACTCG
