[The description below was written by a language model from this plasmid's Addgene catalogue record and the feature table of its GenBank file.]
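Description:
Cry2 mCherry GRK3 ct in pcDNA3.1 is a mammalian expression plasmid built on the Invitrogen pcDNA3.1 backbone, with a recorded total size of about 7.3 kb. It is maintained in E. coli as a high-copy plasmid under ampicillin selection, and it carries a neomycin resistance marker so that transfected mammalian cells can be selected with G418. Expression of the payload is driven by the CMV promoter.

The insert encodes a three-part fusion protein. At the N-terminus is the photolyase homology region (PHR) of Arabidopsis thaliana cryptochrome 2, followed by the red fluorescent protein mCherry, and then a C-terminal fragment of human GRK3 (about 426 bp), cloned in separately between KpnI and XbaI sites. Cry2 PHR is a blue-light-responsive domain widely used in optogenetics because illumination induces its binding to a partner protein, allowing the fusion to be recruited to a chosen location. The GRK3 C-terminal region is generally known as a Gβγ-binding domain, which fits the associated publication's theme of subcellular optogenetic inhibition of G proteins. mCherry allows the fusion's localisation to be followed by microscopy. The stated purpose is the study of cell migration, apparently by generating localised signalling gradients with light. The record does not name the Cry2 binding partner or membrane anchor that would be co-expressed.

The available sequence record covers only an approximately 1.2 kb portion of the plasmid and contains a short gap. Its annotations are limited to the bovine growth hormone polyadenylation signal downstream of the insert and primer sites for BGH reverse and the f1 origin, so the coding regions, promoter and resistance genes are known here from the catalogue fields alone.
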