Addgene plasmid #64213: Cry2 mCherry GRK3 ct in pcDNA3.1
Purpose: mCherry fused between Cry2 and GRK3 ct to study cell migration
Depositing lab: Narasimhan Gautam. Depositing organization: Washington University in Saint Louis. Publication: Subcellular optogenetic inhibition of G proteins generates signaling gradients and cell migration. O'Neill PR, Gautam N. Mol Biol Cell. 2014 Aug 1;25(15):2305-14. doi: 10.1091/mbc.E14-04-0870. Epub 2014 Jun 11. PubMed 24920824.
Backbone
  Vector backbone: pcDNA3.1
  Backbone manufacturer: Invitrogen
  Backbone size w/o insert (bp): 5428
  Total vector size (bp): 7348
  Vector type: Mammalian Expression
  Selectable markers: Neomycin (select with G418)
Growth in bacteria
  Bacterial resistance: Ampicillin, 100 μg/mL
  Growth temperature: 37°C
  Growth strain: Top10
  Copy number: High Copy
Gene/Insert 1
  Gene/Insert name: Cry2 PHR (alt name: Cryptochrome 2)
  Species: A. thaliana (mustard weed)
  Entrez Gene: CRY2 (a.k.a. AT1G04400, AT-PHH1, ATCRY2, CRYPTOCHROME 2 APOPROTEIN, F19P19.14, F19P19_14, FHA, PHH1, cryptochrome 2)
  Promoter: CMV
  Tag / fusion protein: mcherry (C terminal on insert)
  Cloning method: Restriction Enzyme; 5′ cloning site NheI (not destroyed); 3′ cloning site SmaI (destroyed during cloning)
  Sequencing primers: 5′ T7; 3′ na
Gene/Insert 2
  Gene/Insert name: GRK3 ct
  Species: H. sapiens (human)
  Insert size (bp): 426
  Entrez Gene: GRK3 (a.k.a. ADRBK2, BARK2)
  Promoter: CMV
  Cloning method: Restriction Enzyme; 5′ cloning site KpnI (not destroyed); 3′ cloning site XbaI (not destroyed)
  Sequencing primers: 5′ na; 3′ BGH reverse
Terms and licenses: Academic/Nonprofit Terms; Industry Terms: Not Available to Industry
How to cite: Cry2 mCherry GRK3 ct in pcDNA3.1 was a gift from Narasimhan Gautam (Addgene plasmid # 64213 ; http://n2t.net/addgene:64213 ; RRID:Addgene_64213)
